Addgene plasmid #53958: YBEY_pCSdest
Depositing lab: Roger Reeves. Depositing organization: Johns Hopkins University and School of Medicine. Publication: Survey of Human Chromosome 21 Gene Expression Effects on Early Development in Danio rerio. Edie S, Zaghloul NA, Leitch CC, Klinedinst DK, Lebron J, Thole JF, McCallion AS, Katsanis N, Reeves RH. G3 (Bethesda). 2018 Jul 2;8(7):2215-2223. doi: 10.1534/g3.118.200144. PubMed 29760202.
Backbone
  Vector backbone: pCSDest
  Backbone manufacturer: Lawson Lab (Addgene Plasmid 22423)
  Backbone size w/o insert (bp): 4095
  Vector type: Mammalian Expression
Growth in bacteria
  Bacterial resistance: Ampicillin, 100 μg/mL
  Growth temperature: 37°C
  Growth strain: Top10
  Copy number: High Copy
Gene/Insert
  Gene/Insert name: YBEY
  Species: H. sapiens (human)
  Insert size (bp): 366
  Entrez Gene: C21orf57 (a.k.a. FLJ46907)
  Promoter: SP6 and CMV
  Cloning method: Gateway Cloning
  Sequencing primers: 5′ CMV-F; 3′ EBV-Rev
Terms and licenses: Academic/Nonprofit Terms; Industry Terms
Depositor comments: NM_001006114
How to cite: YBEY_pCSdest was a gift from Roger Reeves (Addgene plasmid # 53958 ; http://n2t.net/addgene:53958 ; RRID:Addgene_53958)
