[The description below was written by a language model from this plasmid's Addgene catalogue record and the feature table of its GenBank file.]
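Description:
YBEY_pCSdest is a Gateway expression clone carrying the human YBEY coding sequence (also recorded as C21orf57, a chromosome 21 gene) in the pCSDest backbone, a roughly 4.1 kb destination vector of the pCS2 type. It is catalogued as a mammalian expression vector, is maintained in E. coli as a high-copy plasmid and is selected with ampicillin. The insert is listed as 366 bp and the depositor ties it to a specific RefSeq transcript, so it presumably represents one particular isoform. No epitope tag or reporter fusion is recorded.

The record lists two promoters upstream of the insert, CMV and SP6. CMV drives RNA polymerase II transcription after DNA delivery into vertebrate cells. The bacteriophage SP6 promoter allows in vitro synthesis of sense mRNA from the same template. The available feature table covers only a 745 bp segment around the insert, not the whole plasmid. It shows the SP6 promoter followed by attB1 and attB2 sites that flank the insert region; these are the recombination scars left by Gateway cloning. Downstream lie a T7 promoter in the reverse orientation, which could generate antisense transcripts, and an SV40 polyadenylation signal that terminates and stabilises the message. The CMV promoter, the ampicillin resistance gene and the replication origin lie outside the annotated segment and are known only from the catalogue fields.

The associated publication is a survey of how expressing human chromosome 21 genes affects early zebrafish development. This suggests the clone belongs to a set built for overexpression screening in embryos, for which SP6-derived mRNA would be suitable.
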