LOCUS       Exported 745 bp ds-DNA linear SYN 24-AUG-2021
DEFINITION  synthetic linear DNA
ACCESSION   .
VERSION     .
KEYWORDS    YBEY_pCSdest
SOURCE      synthetic DNA construct
  ORGANISM  synthetic DNA construct
REFERENCE   1 (bases 1 to 745)
  AUTHORS   Edie S, Zaghloul NA, Leitch CC, Klinedinst DK, Lebron J, Thole JF,
            McCallion AS, Katsanis N, Reeves RH
  TITLE     Survey of Human Chromosome 21 Gene Expression Effects on Early
            Development in Danio rerio.
  JOURNAL   G3 (Bethesda). 2018 Jul 2;8(7):2215-2223. doi:
            10.1534/g3.118.200144.
  PUBMED    29760202
REFERENCE   2 (bases 1 to 745)
  AUTHORS   .
  TITLE     Direct Submission
  JOURNAL   Exported Aug 24, 2021 from SnapGene Server 1.1.58
            http://www.snapgene.com
FEATURES             Location/Qualifiers
     source          1..745
                     /organism="synthetic DNA construct"
                     /mol_type="other DNA"
     promoter        37..55
                     /label=SP6 promoter
                     /note="promoter for bacteriophage SP6 RNA polymerase"
     primer_bind     37..54
                     /label=SP6
                     /note="SP6 promoter, forward primer"
     protein_bind    109..133
                     /gene="mutant version of attB"
                     /label=attB1
                     /bound_moiety="BP Clonase(TM)"
                     /note="recombination site for the Gateway(R) BP reaction"
     protein_bind    complement(503..527)
                     /gene="mutant version of attB"
                     /label=attB2
                     /bound_moiety="BP Clonase(TM)"
                     /note="recombination site for the Gateway(R) BP reaction"
     promoter        complement(549..566)
                     /label=T7 promoter
                     /note="promoter for bacteriophage T7 RNA polymerase"
     polyA_signal    571..705
                     /label=SV40 poly(A) signal
                     /note="SV40 polyadenylation signal"
     primer_bind     complement(595..614)
                     /label=EBV-rev
                     /note="SV40 polyA terminator, reverse primer"
     primer_bind     649..668
                     /label=SV40pA-R
                     /note="SV40 polyA, reverse primer"
ORIGIN
        1 accgccattc tgcctgggga cgtcggagca agcttgattt aggtgacact atagaataca
       61 agctacttgt tctttttgca ggatcccatc gattcgaatt caaggatcac aagtttgtac
      121 aaaaaagcag gcaccatgag tttggtgatt agaaatctgc agcgagtcat ccccatcagg
      181 agagcgccac ttcgcagtaa gatcgagatt gtaaggagga ttttaggagt gcagaaattt
      241 gacctgggga tcatctgtgt tgacaacaag aatattcagc acattaatag aatctacaga
      301 gatagaaatg tcccaaccga tgtgctttct tttccatttc atgagcatct gaaagcaggt
      361 gaatttcccc agcctgattt tccagatgac tacaatttgg gagacatttt cctaggagtg
      421 gagtatatct tccatcagtg taaagaaaat gaagattaca atgacgtcct gactgtaagc
      481 ggggatgctg aaatcatata gaacccagct ttcttgtaca aagtggtgat cctctcgagc
      541 ctctagaact atagtgagtc gtattacgta gatccagaca tgataagata cattgatgag
      601 tttggacaaa ccacaactag aatgcagtga aaaaaatgct ttatttgtga aatttgtgat
      661 gctattgctt tatttgtaac cattataagc tgcaataaac aagttaacaa caacaattgc
      721 attcatttta tgtttcaggt tcagg
//
