>Addgene plasmid #53958 | YBEY_pCSdest | addgene partial sequence | sequence record 153918 | EBV-rev 5'-GTGGTTTGTCCAAACTCATC-3'
ATACGACTCACTATAGTTCTAGAGGCTCGAGAGGATCACCACTTTGTACAAGAAAGCTGGGTTCTATATG
ATTTCAGCATCCCCGCTTACAGTCAGGACGTCATTGTAATCTTCATTTTCTTTACACTGATGGAAGATAT
ACTCCACTCCTAGGAAAATGTCTCCCAAATTGTAGTCATCTGGAAAATCAGGCTGGGGAAATTCACCTGC
TTTCAGATGCTCATGAAATGGAAAAGAAAGCACATCGGTTGGGACATTTCTATCTCTGTAGATTCTATTA
ATGTGCTGAATATTCTTGTTGTCAACACAGATGATCCCCAGGTCAAATTTCTGCACTCCTAAAATCCTCC
TTACAATCTCGATCTTACTGCGAAGTGGCGCTCTCCTGATGGGGATGACTCGCTGCAGATTTCTAATCAC
CAAACTCATGGTGCCTGCTTTTTTGTACAAACTTGTGATCCTTGAATTCGAATCGATGGGATCCTGCAAA
AAGAACAAGTAGCTTGTATTCTATAGTGTCACCTAAATCAAGCTTGCTCCGACGTCCCCAGGCAGAATGG
CGGTTCCCTAAACGAGCATTGCTTATATAGACCTCCCATTAGGCACGCCTACCGCCCATTTACGTCAATG
GAACGCCCATTTGCGTCATTGCCCCTCCCCATTGACGTCAATGGGGATGTACTTGGCAGCCATCGCGGGC
CATTTACCGCCATTGACGTCAATGGGAGTACTGCCAATGTACCCTGGCGTACTTCCAATAGTAATGTACT
TGCCAAGTTACTATTAATAGATATTGATGTACTGCCAAGTGGGCCATTTACCGTCATTGACGTCAATAGG
